>Addgene plasmid #219374 | SFFV-SOX4-Brd 473 | addgene full sequence | sequence record 449104 | Addgene NGS Result
ATTTATGCAGAGGCCGAGGCCGCCTCGGCCTCTGAGCTATTCCAGAAGTAGTGAGGAGGCTTTTTTGGAG
GCCTAGGGACGTACCCAATTCGCCCTATAGTGAGTCGTATTACGCGCGCTCACTGGCCGTCGTTTTACAA
CGTCGTGACTGGGAAAACCCTGGCGTTACCCAACTTAATCGCCTTGCAGCACATCCCCCTTTCGCCAGCT
GGCGTAATAGCGAAGAGGCCCGCACCGATCGCCCTTCCCAACAGTTGCGCAGCCTGAATGGCGAATGGG
[124 nt withheld, positions 280-403]
C
[91 nt withheld, positions 405-495]
A
[49 nt withheld, positions 497-545]
CCTTTGACGTTGGAGTCCACGTTCTTT
[37 nt withheld, positions 573-609]
ACCCTATCTCGGTCTATTCTTTTGATTTATAAGGGATTTTGCCGATTTCGGCCTATTGGTTAAAAAATGA
GCTGATTTAACAAAAATTTAACGCGAATTTTAACAAAATATTAACGCTTACAATTTAGGTGGCACTTTTC
GGGGAAATGTGCGCGGAACCCCTATTTGTTTATTTTTCTAAATACATTCAAATATGTATCCGCTCATGAG
ACAATAACCCTGATAAATGCTTCAATAATATTGAAAAAGGAAGAGTATGAGTATTCAACATTTCCGTGTC
GCCCTTATTCCCTTTTTTGCGGCATTTTGCCTTCCTGTTTTTGCTCACCCAGAAACGCTGGTGAAAGTAA
AAGATGCTGAAGATCAGTTGGGTGCACGAGTGGGTTACATCGAACTGGATCTCAACAGCGGTAAGATCCT
TGAGAGTTTTCGCCCCGAAGAACGTTTTCCAATGATGAGCACTTTTAAAGTTCTGCTATGTGGCGCGGTA
TTATCCCGTATTGACGCCGGGCAAGAGCAACTCGGTCGCCGCATACACTATTCTCAGAATGACTTGGTTG
AGTACTCACCAGTCACAGAAAAGCATCTTACGGATGGCATGACAGTAAGAGAATTATGCAGTGCTGCCAT
AACCATGAGTGATAACACTGCGGCCAACTTACTTCTGACAACGATCGGAGGACCGAAGGAGCTAACCGCT
TTTTTGCACAACATGGGGGATCATGTAACTCGCCTTGATCGTTGGGAACCGGAGCTGAATGAAGCCATAC
CAAACGACGAGCGTGACACCACGATGCCTGTAGCAATGGCAACAACGTTGCGCAAACTATTAACTGGCGA
ACTACTTACTCTAGCTTCCCGGCAACAATTAATAGACTGGATGGAGGCGGATAAAGTTGCAGGACCACTT
CTGCGCTCGGCCCTTCCGGCTGGCTGGTTTATTGCTGATAAATCTGGAGCCGGTGAGCGTGGGTCTCGCG
GTATCATTGCAGCACTGGGGCCAGATGGTAAGCCCTCCCGTATCGTAGTTATCTACACGACGGGGAGTCA
GGCAACTATGGATGAACGAAATAGACAGATCGCTGAGATAGGTGCCTCACTGATTAAGCATTGGTAACTG
TCAGACCAAGTTTACTCATATATACTTTAGATTGATTTAAAACTTCATTTTTAATTTAAAAGGATCTAGG
TGAAGATCCTTTTTGATAATCTCATGACCAAAATCCCTTAACGTGAGTTTTCGTTCCACTGAGCGTCAGA
CCCCGTAGAAAAGATCAAAGGATCTTCTTGAGATCCTTTTTTTCTGCGCGTAATCTGCTGCTTGCAAACA
AAAAAACCACCGCTACCAGCGGTGGTTTGTTTGCCGGATCAAGAGCTACCAACTCTTTTTCCGAAGGTAA
CTGGCTTCAGCAGAGCGCAGATACCAAATACTGTTCTTCTAGTGTAGCCGTAGTTAGGCCACCACTTCAA
GAACTCTGTAGCACCGCCTACATACCTCGCTCTGCTAATCCTGTTACCAGTGGCTGCTGCCAGTGGCGAT
AAGTCGTGTCTTACCGGGTTGGACTCAAGACGATAGTTACCGGATAAGGCGCAGCGGTCGGGCTGAACGG
GGGGTTCGTGCACACAGCCCAGCTTGGAGCGAACGACCTACACCGAACTGAGATACCTACAGCGTGAGCT
ATGAGAAAGCGCCACGCTTCCCGAAGGGAGAAAGGCGGACAGGTATCCGGTAAGCGGCAGGGTCGGAACA
GGAGAGCGCACGAGGGAGCTTCCAGGGGGAAACGCCTGGTATCTTTATAGTCCTGTCGGGTTTCGCCACC
TCTGACTTGAGCGTCGATTTTTGTGATGCTCGTCAGGGGGGCGGAGCCTATGGAAAAACGCCAGCAACGC
GGCCTTTTTACGGTTCCTGGCCTTTTGCTGGCCTTTTGCTCACATGTTCTTTCCTGCGTTATCCCCTGAT
TCTGTGGATAACCGTATTACCGCCTTTGAGTGAGCTGATACCGCTCGCCGCAGCCGAACGACCGAGCGCA
GCGAGTCAGTGAGCGAGGAAGCGGAAGAGCGCCCAATACGCAAACCGCCTCTCCCCGCGCGTTGGCCGAT
TCATTAATGCAGCTGGCACGACAGGTTTCCCGACTGGAAAGCGGGCAGTGAGCGCAACGCAATTAATGTG
AGTTAGCTCACTCATTAGGCACCCCAGGCTTTACACTTTATGCTTCCGGCTCGTATGTTGTGTGGAATTG
TGAGCGGATAACAATTTCACACAGGAAACAGCTATGACCATGATTACGCCAAGCGCGCAATTAACCCTCA
CTAAAGGGAACAAAAGCTGGAGCTGCAAGCTTAATGTAGTCTTATGCAATACTCTTGTAGTCTTGCAACA
TGGTAACGATGAGTTAGCAACATGCCTTACAAGGAGAGAAAAAGCACCGTGCATGCCGATTGGTGGAAGT
AAGGTGGTACGATCGTGCCTTATTAGGAAGGCAACAGACGGGTCTGACATGGATTGGACGAACCACTGAA
TTGCCGCATTGCAGAGATATTGTATTTAAGTGCCTAGCTCGATACATAAACGGGTCTCTCTGGTTAGACC
AGATCTGAGCCTGGGAGCTCTCTGGCTAACTAGGGAACCCACTGCTTAAGCCTCAATAAAGCTTGCCTTG
AGTGCTTCAAGTAGTGTGTGCCCGTCTGTTGTGTGACTCTGGTAACTAGAGATCCCTCAGACCCTTTTAG
TCAGTGTGGAAAATCTCTAGCAGTGGCGCCCGAACAGGGACTTGAAAGCGAAAGGGAAACCAGAGGAGCT
CTCTCGACGCAGGACTCGGCTTGCTGAAGCGCGCACGGCAAGAGGCGAGGGGCGGCGACTGGTGAGTACG
CCAAAAATTTTGACTAGCGGAGGCTAGAAGGAGAGAGATGGGTGCGAGAGCGTCAGTATTAAGCGGGGGA
GAATTAGATCGCGATGGGAAAAAATTCGGTTAAGGCCAGGGGGAAAGAAAAAATATAAATTAAAACATAT
AGTATGGGCAAGCAGGGAGCTAGAACGATTCGCAGTTAATCCTGGCCTGTTAGAAACATCAGAAGGCTGT
AGACAAATACTGGGACAGCTACAACCATCCCTTCAGACAGGATCAGAAGAACTTAGATCATTATATAATA
CAGTAGCAACCCTCTATTGTGTGCATCAAAGGATAGAGATAAAAGACACCAAGGAAGCTTTAGACAAGAT
AGAGGAAGAGCAAAACAAAAGTAAGACCACCGCACAGCAAGCGGCCGCTGATCTTCAGACCTGGAGGAGG
AGATATGAGGGACAATTGGAGAAGTGAATTATATAAATATAAAGTAGTAAAAATTGAACCATTAGGAGTA
GCACCCACCAAGGCAAAGAGAAGAGTGGTGCAGAGAGAAAAAAGAGCAGTGGGAATAGGAGCTTTGTTCC
TTGGGTTCTTGGGAGCAGCAGGAAGCACTATGGGCGCAGCGTCAATGACGCTGACGGTACAGGCCAGACA
ATTATTGTCTGGTATAGTGCAGCAGCAGAACAATTTGCTGAGGGCTATTGAGGCGCAACAGCATCTGTTG
CAACTCACAGTCTGGGGCATCAAGCAGCTCCAGGCAAGAATCCTGGCTGTGGAAAGATACCTAAAGGATC
AACAGCTCCTGGGGATTTGGGGTTGCTCTGGAAAACTCATTTGCACCACTGCTGTGCCTTGGAATGCTAG
TTGGAGTAATAAATCTCTGGAACAGATTTGGAATCACACGACCTGGATGGAGTGGGACAGAGAAATTAAC
AATTACACAAGCTTAATACACTCCTTAATTGAAGAATCGCAAAACCAGCAAGAAAAGAATGAACAAGAAT
TATTGGAATTAGATAAATGGGCAAGTTTGTGGAATTGGTTTAACATAACAAATTGGCTGTGGTATATAAA
ATTATTCATAATGATAGTAGGAGGCTTGGTAGGTTTAAGAATAGTTTTTGCTGTACTTTCTATAGTGAAT
AGAGTTAGGCAGGGATATTCACCATTATCGTTTCAGACCCACCTCCCAACCCCGAGGGGACCCGACAGGC
CCGAAGGAATAGAAGAAGAAGGTGGAGAGAGAGACAGAGACAGATCCATTCGATTAGTGAACGGATCTCG
ACGGTATCGGTTAACTTTTAAAAGAAAAGGGGGGATTGGGGGGTACAGTGCAGGGGAAAGAATAGTAGAC
ATAATAGCAACAGACATACAAACTAAAGAATTACAAAAACAAATTACAAAAATTCAAAATTTTATCGATC
ACGAGACTAGCCTCGAGCTGGCTGCAGTAACGCCATTTTGCAAGGCATGGAAAAATACCAAACCAAGAAT
AGAGAAGTTCAGATCAAGGGCGGGTACATGAAAATAGCTAACGTTGGGCCAAACAGGATATCTGCGGTGA
GCAGTTTCGGCCCCGGCCCGGGGCCAAGAACAGATGGTCACCGCAGTTTCGGCCCCGGCCCGAGGCCAAG
AACAGATGGTCCCCAGATATGGCCCAACCCTCAGCAGTTTCTTAAGACCCATCAGATGTTTCCAGGCTCC
CCCAAGGACCTGAAATGACCCTGCGCCTTATTTGAATTAACCAATCAGCCTGCTTCTCGCTTCTGTTCGC
GCGCTTCTGCTTCCCGAGCTCTATAAAAGAGCTCACAACCCCTCACTCGGCGCGCCAGTCCTCCGACAGA
CTGAGTCGGCCGGTCGAATCAAGCTTATCGATACCGTCGACGGATCCGCTAGCCCGCGGTTCGAAATGGT
GCAGCAAACCAACAATGCCGAGAACACGGAAGCGCTGCTGGCCGGCGAGAGCTCGGACTCGGGCGCCGGC
CTCGAGCTGGGAATCGCCTCCTCCCCCACGCCCGGCTCCACCGCCTCCACGGGCGGCAAGGCCGACGACC
CGAGCTGGTGCAAGACCCCGAGTGGGCACATCAAGCGACCCATGAACGCCTTCATGGTGTGGTCGCAGAT
CGAGCGGCGCAAGATCATGGAGCAGTCGCCCGACATGCACAACGCCGAGATCTCCAAGCGGCTGGGCAAA
CGCTGGAAGCTGCTCAAAGACAGCGACAAGATCCCTTTCATTCGAGAGGCGGAGCGGCTGCGCCTCAAGC
ACATGGCTGACTACCCCGACTACAAGTACCGGCCCAGGAAGAAGGTGAAGTCCGGCAACGCCAACTCCAG
CTCCTCGGCCGCCGCCTCCTCCAAGCCGGGGGAGAAGGGAGACAAGGTCGGTGGCAGTGGCGGGGGCGGC
CATGGGGGCGGCGGCGGCGGCGGGAGCAGCAACGCGGGGGGAGGAGGCGGCGGTGCGAGTGGCGGCGGCG
CCAACTCCAAACCGGCGCAGAAAAAGAGCTGCGGCTCCAAAGTGGCGGGCGGCGCGGGCGGTGGGGTTAG
CAAACCGCACGCCAAGCTCATCCTGGCAGGCGGCGGCGGCGGCGGGAAAGCAGCGGCTGCCGCCGCCGCC
TCCTTCGCCGCCGAACAGGCGGGGGCCGCCGCCCTGCTGCCCCTGGGCGCCGCCGCCGACCACCACTCGC
TGTACAAGGCGCGGACTCCCAGCGCCTCGGCCTCCGCCTCCTCGGCAGCCTCGGCCTCCGCAGCGCTCGC
GGCCCCGGGCAAGCACCTGGCGGAGAAGAAGGTGAAGCGCGTCTACCTGTTCGGCGGCCTGGGCACGTCG
TCGTCGCCCGTGGGCGGCGTGGGCGCGGGAGCCGACCCCAGCGACCCCCTGGGCCTGTACGAGGAGGAGG
GCGCGGGCTGCTCGCCCGACGCGCCCAGCCTGAGCGGCCGCAGCAGCGCCGCCTCGTCCCCCGCCGCCGG
CCGCTCGCCCGCCGACCACCGCGGCTACGCCAGCCTGCGCGCCGCCTCGCCCGCCCCGTCCAGCGCGCCC
TCGCACGCGTCCTCCTCGGCCTCGTCCCACTCCTCCTCTTCCTCCTCCTCGGGCTCCTCGTCCTCCGACG
ACGAGTTCGAAGACGACCTGCTCGACCTGAACCCCAGCTCAAACTTTGAGAGCATGTCCCTGGGCAGCTT
CAGTTCGTCGTCGGCGCTCGACCGGGACCTGGATTTTAACTTCGAGCCCGGCTCCGGCTCGCACTTCGAG
TTCCCGGACTACTGCACGCCCGAGGTGAGCGAGATGATCTCGGGAGACTGGCTCGAGTCCAGCATCTCCA
ACCTGGTTTTCACCTACTAGACCGGTCGGATCCCCCGGGCTGCAGGAATTCGAGCATCTTACCGCCATTT
ATTCCCATATTTGTTCTGTTTTTCTTGATTTGGGTATACATTTAAATGTTAATAAAACAAAATGGTGGGG
CAATCATTTACATTTTTAGGGATATGTAATTACTAGTTCAGGTGTATTGCCACAAGACAAACATGTTAAG
AAACTTTCCCGTTATTTACGCTCTGTTCCTGTTAATCAACCTCTGGATTACAAAATTTGTGAAAGATTGA
CTGATATTCTTAACTATGTTGCTCCTTTTACGCTGTGTGGATATGCTGCTTTAATGCCTCTGTATCATGC
TATTGCTTCCCGTACGGCTTTCGTTTTCTCCTCCTTGTATAAATCCTGGTTGCTGTCTCTTTATGAGGAG
TTGTGGCCCGTTGTCCGTCAACGTGGCGTGGTGTGCTCTGTGTTTGCTGACGCAACCCCCACTGGCTGGG
GCATTGCCACCACCTGTCAACTCCTTTCTGGGACTTTCGCTTTCCCCCTCCCGATCGCCACGGCAGAACT
CATCGCCGCCTGCCTTGCCCGCTGCTGGACAGGGGCTAGGTTGCTGGGCACTGATAATTCCGTGGTGTTG
TCGGGGAAGCTGACGTCCTTTGCAATTCGATATCAAGCTGTACCTTCTAGATGTACACCATCTAAAGCGC
TTCTAGACCAATGACTTACAAGGCAGCTGTAGATCTTAGCCACTTTTTAAAAGAAAAGGGGGGACTGGAA
GGGCTAATTCACTCCCAACGAAGACAAGATCTGCTTTTTGCTTGTACTGGGTCTCTCTGGTTAGACCAGA
TCTGAGCCTGGGAGCTCTCTGGCTAACTAGGGAACCCACTGCTTAAGCCTCAATAAAGCTTGCCTTGAGT
GCTTCAAGTAGTGTGTGCCCGTCTGTTGTGTGACTCTGGTAACTAGAGATCCCTCAGACCCTTTTAGTCA
GTGTGGAAAATCTCTAGCAGTAGTAGTTCATGTCATCTTATTATTCAGTATTTATAACTTGCAAAGAAAT
GAATATCAGAGAGTGAGAGGAACTTGTTTATTGCAGCTTATAATGGTTACAAATAAAGCAATAGCATCAC
AAATTTCACAAATAAAGCATTTTTTTCACTGCATTCTAGTTGTGGTTTGTCCAAACTCATCAATGTATCT
TATCATGTCTGGCTCTAGCTATCCCGCCCCTAACTCCGCCCATCCCGCCCCTAACTCCGCCCAGTTCCGC
CCATTCTCCGCCCCATGGCTGACTAATTTTTTTT
Features (pLannotate 1.2.2; 29 found; start..end, strand, type, name):
     94..112     -  promoter       T7 promoter: promoter for bacteriophage T7 RNA polymerase
    120..275     +  CDS            lacZα (fragment): LacZα fragment of β-galactosidase; lacZ fragment
    280..708     +  rep_origin     f1 ori (sequence partly withheld): f1 bacteriophage origin of replication; arrow indicates direction of (+) strand synthesis
    761..865     +  promoter       AmpR promoter: bla
    866..1726    +  CDS            AmpR: β-lactamase; bla; confers resistance to ampicillin, carbenicillin, and related antibiotics
   1897..2485    +  rep_origin     ori: high-copy-number ColE1/pMB1/pBR322/pUC origin of replication
   2668..2760    +  CDS            lacI (fragment): lac repressor; lacI; The lac repressor binds to the lac operator to inhibit transcription in E. coli. This inhibition can be relieved by adding lactose or isopropyl-β-D-thiogalactopyranoside (IPTG).
   2773..2794    +  protein_bind   CAP binding site: CAP binding activates transcription in the presence of cAMP. E. coli catabolite activator protein
   2809..2839    +  promoter       lac promoter: promoter for the E. coli lac operon
   2847..2863    +  protein_bind   lac operator: The lac repressor binds to the lac operator to inhibit transcription in E. coli. This inhibition can be relieved by adding lactose or isopropyl-β-D-thiogalactopyranoside (IPTG). lac repressor encoded by lacI
   2908..2926    +  promoter       T3 promoter: promoter for bacteriophage T3 RNA polymerase
   2954..3180    +  promoter       RSV promoter: Rous sarcoma virus enhancer/promoter
   3181..3361    +  LTR            5' LTR (truncated): truncated 5' long terminal repeat (LTR) from HIV-1
   3408..3533    +  misc_feature   HIV-1 Ψ: packaging signal of human immunodeficiency virus type 1
   3517..3880    +  CDS            HIV-1 gag (fragment): gag protein from human immunodeficiency virus 1; gag
   4026..4259    +  misc_feature   RRE: The Rev response element (RRE) of HIV-1 allows for Rev-dependent mRNA export from the nucleus to the cytoplasm.
   4636..4736    +  CDS            Rev (fragment): human immunodeficiency virus 1 (HIV-1) Rev protein; rev; enhances nuclear export of unspliced and incompletely spliced viral mRNAs
   4755..4872    +  misc_feature   cPPT/CTS: central polypurine tract and central termination sequence of HIV-1
   4906..5307    +  promoter       SFFV promoter: spleen focus-forming virus long terminal repeat (LTR) promoter
   5317..5340    +  misc_feature   MCS (fragment): pBluescript multiple cloning site
   5365..6786    +  CDS            SOX4: SOX4_HUMAN - Experimental evidence at protein level: Swiss-Prot protein existence level 1. Transcriptional activator that binds with high affinity to the T-cell enhancer motif 5'-AACAAAG-3' motif (PubMed:30661772). Required for IL17A-producing Vgamma2-positive gamma-delta T-cell maturation and development, via binding to regulator loci of RORC to modulate expression (By similarity). From Homo sapiens (Human).
   6797..6822    +  misc_feature   MCS (fragment): pBluescript multiple cloning site
   6822..6881    +  CDS            S (fragment): HBSAG_WHV6 - Experimental evidence at transcript level: Swiss-Prot protein existence level 2. The middle envelope protein plays an important role in the budding of the virion. It is involved in the induction of budding in a nucleocapsid independent way. In this process the majority of envelope proteins bud to form subviral lipoprotein particles of 22 nm of diameter that do not contain a nucleocapsid (By similarity). From Woodchuck hepatitis B virus (isolate w64/pWS23) (WHV).
   7013..7416    +  misc_feature   WPRE: woodchuck hepatitis virus posttranscriptional regulatory element
   7474..7533    +  CDS            nef (fragment): NEF_HV1Z2 - Experimental evidence at protein level: Swiss-Prot protein existence level 1. Extracellular Nef protein targets CD4(+) T-lymphocytes for apoptosis by interacting with CXCR4 surface receptors. From Human immunodeficiency virus type 1 group M subtype D (isolate Z2/CDC-Z34) (HIV-1).
   7535..7768    +  LTR            3' LTR (ΔU3): self-inactivating 3' long terminal repeat (LTR) from HIV-1
   7840..7961    +  polyA_signal   SV40 poly(A) signal: SV40 polyadenylation signal
   7980..8001    +  rep_origin     SV40 ori (fragment): SV40 origin of replication
   8001..73      +  rep_origin     SV40 ori (across the origin): SV40 origin of replication
