[The description below was written by a language model from this plasmid's Addgene catalogue record and pLannotate feature annotations shown in this document.]
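Description:
SFFV-SOX4-Brd 473 is a lentiviral transfer plasmid built on the SFFV-MCS backbone that expresses human SOX4 together with a construct-specific DNA barcode. In bacteria it is maintained through a high-copy ColE1/pUC-type origin and selected with ampicillin via the β-lactamase gene. The backbone also carries an f1 origin and remnants of a pBluescript-style cloning region (lacZα and lacI fragments, lac promoter/operator, T3 and T7 promoters). The full sequence record is 8,063 nt, consistent with the stated backbone and insert sizes.

The viral portion has a third-generation, self-inactivating layout. An RSV promoter drives a truncated HIV-1 5' LTR, followed by the Ψ packaging signal with a gag fragment, the Rev response element for Rev-dependent export of the genomic RNA, and the cPPT/CTS. The ΔU3 3' LTR removes LTR promoter activity after integration and is followed by an SV40 polyadenylation signal and SV40 origin sequence. Within the provirus, the spleen focus-forming virus (SFFV) promoter drives the SOX4 coding sequence, which was cloned between preserved Bsp119I and BstHI sites. A WPRE downstream enhances transcript stability and expression. According to the depositor, the barcode was inserted at an XbaI site after the WPRE, giving the order SFFV–TF–WPRE–barcode. The barcode is not annotated in the feature table. No tag, reporter or mammalian selection marker is recorded.

The construct belongs to a barcoded transcription factor collection made for combinatorial screening in immune cell reprogramming. The barcode's position suggests it identifies which factor was delivered to transduced cells, although the record does not describe the readout.
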