Addgene plasmid #219374: SFFV-SOX4-Brd 473
Purpose: Transcription factor SOX4 with a specific barcode assigned.
Depositing lab: Filipe Pereira. Depositing organization: Center for Neuroscience and Cell Biology, University of Coimbra. Publication: A combinatorial transcription factor screening platform for immune cell reprogramming. Kurochkin I, Altman AR, Caiado I, Pertiga-Cabral D, Halitzki E, Minaeva M, Zimmermannova O, Henriques-Oliveira L, Klein D, Nair M, Oliveira D, Cajal LR, Knittel R, Feick C, Ringner M, Martin M, Cirovic B, Pires CF, Rosa FF, Sitnicka E, Theis FJ, Pereira CF. Cell Syst. 2026 Jan 21;17(1):101457. doi: 10.1016/j.cels.2025.101457. Epub 2026 Jan 14. PubMed 41539305.
Backbone
  Vector backbone: SFFV-MCS
  Backbone size w/o insert (bp): 6638
  Vector type: Lentiviral
Growth in bacteria
  Bacterial resistance: Ampicillin, 100 μg/mL
  Growth temperature: 37°C
  Growth strain: NEB Stable
  Copy number: High Copy
Gene/Insert
  Gene/Insert name: SOX4
  Species: H. sapiens (human)
  Insert size (bp): 1425
  Entrez Gene: SOX4 (a.k.a. CSS10, EVI16)
  Promoter: The spleen focus-forming virus (SFFV) promoter
  Cloning method: Restriction Enzyme; 5′ cloning site Bsp119I (not destroyed); 3′ cloning site BstHI (not destroyed)
Terms and licenses: Academic/Nonprofit Terms; Industry Terms: Not Available to Industry
Depositor comments: Barcode sequence cloned into XbaI restriction site. Design of plasmid is as follows: SFFV-[TF sequence]-WPRE-[Barcode sequence].
How to cite: SFFV-SOX4-Brd 473 was a gift from Filipe Pereira (Addgene plasmid # 219374 ; http://n2t.net/addgene:219374 ; RRID:Addgene_219374)
