>Addgene plasmid #219374 | SFFV-SOX4-Brd 473 | depositor partial sequence | sequence record 428602 | TF ORF
ATGGTGCAGCAAACCAACAATGCCGAGAACACGGAAGCGCTGCTGGCCGGCGAGAGCTCGGACTCGGGCG
CCGGCCTCGAGCTGGGAATCGCCTCCTCCCCCACGCCCGGCTCCACCGCCTCCACGGGCGGCAAGGCCGA
CGACCCGAGCTGGTGCAAGACCCCGAGTGGGCACATCAAGCGACCCATGAACGCCTTCATGGTGTGGTCG
CAGATCGAGCGGCGCAAGATCATGGAGCAGTCGCCCGACATGCACAACGCCGAGATCTCCAAGCGGCTGG
GCAAACGCTGGAAGCTGCTCAAAGACAGCGACAAGATCCCTTTCATTCGAGAGGCGGAGCGGCTGCGCCT
CAAGCACATGGCTGACTACCCCGACTACAAGTACCGGCCCAGGAAGAAGGTGAAGTCCGGCAACGCCAAC
TCCAGCTCCTCGGCCGCCGCCTCCTCCAAGCCGGGGGAGAAGGGAGACAAGGTCGGTGGCAGTGGCGGGG
GCGGCCATGGGGGCGGCGGCGGCGGCGGGAGCAGCAACGCGGGGGGAGGAGGCGGCGGTGCGAGTGGCGG
CGGCGCCAACTCCAAACCGGCGCAGAAAAAGAGCTGCGGCTCCAAAGTGGCGGGCGGCGCGGGCGGTGGG
GTTAGCAAACCGCACGCCAAGCTCATCCTGGCAGGCGGCGGCGGCGGCGGGAAAGCAGCGGCTGCCGCCG
CCGCCTCCTTCGCCGCCGAACAGGCGGGGGCCGCCGCCCTGCTGCCCCTGGGCGCCGCCGCCGACCACCA
CTCGCTGTACAAGGCGCGGACTCCCAGCGCCTCGGCCTCCGCCTCCTCGGCAGCCTCGGCCTCCGCAGCG
CTCGCGGCCCCGGGCAAGCACCTGGCGGAGAAGAAGGTGAAGCGCGTCTACCTGTTCGGCGGCCTGGGCA
CGTCGTCGTCGCCCGTGGGCGGCGTGGGCGCGGGAGCCGACCCCAGCGACCCCCTGGGCCTGTACGAGGA
GGAGGGCGCGGGCTGCTCGCCCGACGCGCCCAGCCTGAGCGGCCGCAGCAGCGCCGCCTCGTCCCCCGCC
GCCGGCCGCTCGCCCGCCGACCACCGCGGCTACGCCAGCCTGCGCGCCGCCTCGCCCGCCCCGTCCAGCG
CGCCCTCGCACGCGTCCTCCTCGGCCTCGTCCCACTCCTCCTCTTCCTCCTCCTCGGGCTCCTCGTCCTC
CGACGACGAGTTCGAAGACGACCTGCTCGACCTGAACCCCAGCTCAAACTTTGAGAGCATGTCCCTGGGC
AGCTTCAGTTCGTCGTCGGCGCTCGACCGGGACCTGGATTTTAACTTCGAGCCCGGCTCCGGCTCGCACT
TCGAGTTCCCGGACTACTGCACGCCCGAGGTGAGCGAGATGATCTCGGGAGACTGGCTCGAGTCCAGCAT
CTCCAACCTGGTTTTCACCTACTAG
