>Addgene plasmid #219374 | SFFV-SOX4-Brd 473 | depositor partial sequence | sequence record 428603 | Barcode sequence
TGTACACCATCTAAAGCGCT
